Addgene plasmid #23497: pDONR223-NEK4
Depositing lab: William Hahn & David Root. Depositing organization: Dana-Farber Cancer Institute. Publication: COT drives resistance to RAF inhibition through MAP kinase pathway reactivation. Johannessen CM, Boehm JS, Kim SY, Thomas SR, Wardwell L, Johnson LA, Emery CM, Stransky N, Cogdill AP, Barretina J, Caponigro G, Hieronymus H, Murray RR, Salehi-Ashtiani K, Hill DE, Vidal M, Zhao JJ, Yang X, Alkan O, Kim S, Harris JL, Wilson CJ, Myer VE, Finan PM, Root DE, Roberts TM, Golub T, Flaherty KT, Dummer R, Weber BL, Sellers WR, Schlegel R, Wargo JA, Hahn WC, Garraway LA. Nature. 2010 Dec 16;468(7326):968-72. doi: 10.1038/nature09627 PubMed 21107320.
Backbone
  Vector backbone: pDONR223
  Backbone manufacturer: Invitrogen
  Backbone size w/o insert (bp): 5005
  Vector type: Gateway Donor vector
Growth in bacteria
  Bacterial resistance: Spectinomycin, 50 μg/mL
  Growth temperature: 37°C
  Growth strain: DH5alpha
  Copy number: High Copy
Gene/Insert
  Gene/Insert name: NEK4 (alt name: NIMA (never in mitosis gene a)-related kinase 4)
  Species: H. sapiens (human)
  Insert size (bp): 2236
  Mutation: Short isoform, only goes to aa632
  Entrez Gene: NEK4 (a.k.a. NRK2, STK2, pp12301)
  Cloning method: Gateway Cloning
  Sequencing primers: 5′ M13pUC-fwd; 3′ M13rev
Terms and licenses: Academic/Nonprofit Terms; Industry Terms: Not Available to Industry
Depositor comments: The ORF has no Stop codon. This design enables easy recombination into a destination vector to add an epitope tag of choice and Stop codon to the ORF. Do NOT use this plasmid directly for transfections. A set of 4 custom lentiviral vectors is available ( pLX301 (http://www.addgene.org/25895/) , pLX302 (http://www.addgene.org/25896/) , pLX303 (http://www.addgene.org/25897/) , pLX304 (http://www.addgene.org/25890/) ) to be used to express these ORFs in mammalian cells. These plasmids are not included in the kit and must be ordered separately.
How to cite: pDONR223-NEK4 was a gift from William Hahn & David Root (Addgene plasmid # 23497 ; http://n2t.net/addgene:23497 ; RRID:Addgene_23497)
