[The description below was written by a language model from this plasmid's Addgene catalogue record.]
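Description:
pDONR223-NEK4 is a Gateway entry clone built in the pDONR223 donor vector backbone (Invitrogen, about 5 kb without insert), carrying the open reading frame of human NEK4, the NIMA (never in mitosis gene a)-related kinase 4, also known as NRK2 or STK2. It is a high-copy bacterial plasmid maintained in standard E. coli cloning strains under spectinomycin selection. No feature table accompanies the record, so the origin of replication and the exact positions of the recombination sites are not itemised. As a product of Gateway cloning into a donor vector, the insert would be expected to sit between att recombination sites, with flanking M13 forward and reverse primer sites used for sequencing.

The insert is roughly 2.2 kb and is noted as a short isoform that extends only to amino acid 632. The ORF was deliberately cloned without a stop codon, so that after recombination into a destination vector it can be read through into a C-terminal epitope tag and a stop codon supplied by that vector. The plasmid has no stated eukaryotic promoter and is not meant for direct transfection. It serves as a shuttle source from which the kinase ORF is moved into expression vectors. The depositors point to a companion set of lentiviral destination vectors (the pLX301 to pLX304 series) for expression in mammalian cells. The clone belongs to a kinase ORF collection associated with a study of resistance to RAF inhibition through MAP kinase pathway reactivation, and is suited to gain-of-function expression experiments of that kind.
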