>Addgene plasmid #23497 | pDONR223-NEK4 | depositor partial sequence | sequence record 10828 | Author sequence, M13pUC-fwd
CTTTTTTGACTGATAGTGACCTGTTCGTTGCAACAAATTGATGAGCAATGCTTTTTTATAATGCCAACTT
TGTACAAAAAAGTTGGCACCATGCCCCTGGCCGCCTACTGCTACCTGCGGGTCGTGGGCAAGGGGAGCTA
TGGAGAGGTGACGCTTGTGAAGCACCGGCGGGACGGCAAGCAGTATGTCATCAAAAAACTGAACCTCCGA
AATGCCTCTAGCCGAGAGCGGCGAGCTGCTGAACAGGAAGCCCAGCTCTTGTCTCAGTTGAAGCATCCCA
ACATTGTCACCTACAAGGAGTCATGGGAAGGAGGAGATGGTCTGCTCTACATTGTCATGGGCTTCTGTGA
AGGAGGTGATTTGTACCGAAAGCTCAAGGAGCAGAAAGGGCAGCTTCTGCCGGAGAATCAGGTGGTAGAG
TGGTTTGTACAGATCGCCATGGCTTTGCAGTATTTACATGAAAAACACATCCTTCATCGAGATCTGAAAA
CTCAAAATGTCTTCCTAACAAGAACAAACATCATCAAAGTAGGGGACCTAGGAATTGCCCGAGTGTTGGA
GAACCACTGTGACATGGCTAGCACCCTCATTGGCACACCCTACTACATGAGCCCTGAATTGTTCTCAAAC
AAACCCTACAACTATAAGTCTGATGTTTGGGCTCTAGGATGCTGTGTCTATGAAATGGCCACCTTGAAGC
ATGCTTTCAATGCAAAAGATATGAATTCTTTAGTTTATCGGATTATTGAAGGAAAGCTGCCAGCAATGCC
AAGAGATTACAGCCCAGAGCTGGCAGGACCTGAT
