>Addgene plasmid #23497 | pDONR223-NEK4 | addgene partial sequence | sequence record 29312 | 23497 with M13pUC-fwd
TAATGATTTTATTTTGACTGATAGTGACCTGTTCGTTGCAACAAATTGATGAGCAATGCTTTTTTATAAT
GCCAACTTTGTACAAAAAAGTTGGCACCATGCCCCTGGCCGCCTACTGCTACCTGCGGGTCGTGGGCAAG
GGGAGCTATGGAGAGGTGACGCTTGTGAAGCACCGGCGGGACGGCAAGCAGTATGTCATCAAAAAACTGA
ACCTCCGAAATGCCTCTAGCCGAGAGCGGCGAGCTGCTGAACAGGAAGCCCAGCTCTTGTCTCAGTTGAA
GCATCCCAACATTGTCACCTACAAGGAGTCATGGGAAGGAGGAGATGGTCTGCTCTACATTGTCATGGGC
TTCTGTGAAGGAGGTGATTTGTACCGAAAGCTCAAGGAGCAGAAAGGGCAGCTTCTGCCGGAGAATCAGG
TGGTAGAGTGGTTTGTACAGATCGCCATGGCTTTGCAGTATTTACATGAAAAACACATCCTTCATCGAGA
TCTGAAAACTCAAAATGTCTTCCTAACAAGAACAAACATCATCAAAGTAGGGGACCTAGGAATTGCCCGA
GTGTTGGAGAACCACTGTGACATGGCTAGCACCCTCATTG
