>Addgene plasmid #23497 | pDONR223-NEK4 | depositor partial sequence | sequence record 46919 | Author sequence, M13-rev
GCGGGGATAGCTGGATGGCAATAATGATTTTATTTTGACTGATAGTGACCTGTTCGTTGCAACAAATTGA
TAAGCAATGCTTTCTTATAATGCCAACTTTGTACAAGAAAGTTGGCAAAAAAATTCTATAACATAAGCAT
CTTGATACAGTTAATGAGACACTCACCTCTCTATCAAATTCATCCTCCTCCTCCAAAAGATCATACACCT
GCTCTAAAAGCTGAACTCCCAGGCCACGAATTACATCAGTTCTCAAGACTTCAACTAGTCTCCTGATCTT
TTCAGAACCTGGCATAATAGCTGAAGGTAGCTCTTTAAAATGGATTTCCTCTGCCTCTTCTGCAACCTTC
CCATGAAGTATCAGTGTGTCCCGATATTTCCGATGAAGTTTGAATTCTGACACTGGGTTTGCTACCGGGA
CATCTTCACAGCTCTCTTTAGAATCCAGTTTCAGGGTCTGAGTCATCAATTGTACCAAGGCATTAATTTC
ATTTGTCTGACCTTTCCCTTCCCCGTAATCCCCATCTGACTTATCAGTTGAACTTGTAGAAGAACTTAAC
TCATCCTCAGACAGACAATGAATCTGTTTCCTTTCCTGAAGAGGACATTTCTTCCTGTGACTGCTTTAGT
CGCCTCCTCTCTCTGGCTGATAATGGTCGATCCTTTGATGATGACATCTCACTGCTCCTTGAACTGCTCA
CAGACCCAGTGACCACTCTACGTTGGTTTTCAGCCTCTTTTTGTGTTGATGTGACATCCACTTTCCCAAC
AATGGGATGAGAAGGCAAAAATCGAGGAGGCGACTCTTGGAAAGCAAAGAGATCTCTGCGGACCTGTCT
