>Addgene plasmid #23497 | pDONR223-NEK4 | addgene partial sequence | sequence record 54276 | M13-rev 5'-CAGGAAACAGCTATGACC-3'
CTGGATGGCAAATAATGATTTTATTTTGACTGATAGTGACCTGTTCGTTGCAACAAATTGATAAGCAATG
CTTTCTTATAATGCCAACTTTGTACAAGAAAGTTGGCAAAAAAATTCTATAACATAAGCATCTTGATACA
GTTAATGAGACACTCACCTCTCTATCAAATTCATCCTCCTCCTCCAAAAGATCATACACCTGCTCTAAAA
GCTGAACTCCCAGGCCACGAATTACATCAGTTCTCAAGACTTCAACTAGTCTCCTGATCTTTTCAGAACC
TGGCATAATAGCTGAAGGTAGCTCTTTAAAATGGATTTCCTCTGCCTCTTCTGCAACCTTCCCATGAAGT
ATCAGTGTGTCCCGATATTTCCGATGAAGTTTGAATTCTGACACTGGGTTTGCTACCGGGACATCTTCAC
AGCTCTCTTTAGAATCCAGTTTCAGGGTCTGAGTCATCAATTGTACCAAGGCATTAATTTCATTTGTCTG
ACCTTTCCCTTCCCCGTAATCCCCATCTGACTTATCAGTTGAACTTGTAGAAGAACTTAACTCATCCTCA
GACAGACAATGAATCTGTTTCCTTTCCTGAAGAGGACATTTCTTCCTGTGACTGCTTTAGTCGCCTCCTC
TCTCTGGCTGATAATGGTCGATCCTTTGATGATGACATCTCACTGCTCCTTGAACTGCTCACAGACCCAG
TGACCACTCTACGTTGGTTTTCAGCCTCTTTTTGTGTTGATGTGACATCCACTTTCCCAACAATGGGATG
AGAAGGCAAAAATCGAGGAGGCGACTCTTGGAAAGCAAAGAGATCTCTGCGGACCTGTCTCTTTTCCCCT
